>Addgene plasmid #139535 | pENTR-R2L3-IRESpacDeltaTKpA | addgene full sequence | sequence record 274667 | Addgene NGS Result
CTTTCCTGCGTTATCCCCTGATTCTGTGGATAACCGTATTACCGCCTTTGAGTGAGCTGATACCGCTCGC
CGCAGCCGAACGACCGAGCGCAGCGAGTCAGTGAGCGAGGAAGCGGAAGAGCGCCCAATACGCAAACCGC
CTCTCCCCGCGCGTTGGCCGATTCATTAATGCAGCTGGCACGACAGGTTTCCCGACTGGAAAGCGGGCAG
TGAGCGCAACGCAATTAATACGCGTACCGCTAGCCAGGAAGAGTTTGTAGAAACGCAAAAAGGCCATCCG
TCAGGATGGCCTTCTGCTTAGTTTGATGCCTGGCAGTTTATGGCGGGCGTCCTGCCCGCCACCCTCCGGG
CCGTTGCTTCACAACGTTCAAATCCGCTCCCGGCGGATTTGTCCTACTCAGGAGAGCGTTCACCGACAAA
CAACAGATAAAACGAAAGGCCCAGTCTTCCGACTGAGCCTTTCGTTTTATTTGATGCCTGGCAGTTCCCT
ACTCTCGCGTTAACGCTAGCATGGATGTTTTCCCAGTCACGACGTTGTAAAACGACGGCCAGTCTTAAGC
TCGGGCCCTGCAGCTCTAGAGCTCGAATTCTACAGGTCACTAATACCATCTAAGTAGTTGGTTCATAGTG
ACTGCATATGTTGTGTTTTACAGTATTATGTAGTCTGTTTTTTATGCAAAATCTAATTTAATATATTGAT
ATTTATATCATTTTACGTTTCTCGTTCAACTTTCTTGTACAAAGTGGGAATTCCGCCCCCCCCCCCTCTC
CCTCTCCCTCCCCCCCCCCTAACGTTACTGGCCGAAGCCGCTTGGAATAAGGCCGGTGTGCGTTTGTCTA
TATGTTATTTTCCACCATATTGCCGTCTTTTGGCAATGTGAGGGCCCGGAAACCTGGCCCTGTCTTCTTG
ACGAGCATTCCTAGGGGTCTTTCCCCTCTCGCCAAAGGAATGCAAGGTCTGTTGAATGTCGTGAAGGAAG
CAGTTCCTCTGGAAGCTTCTTGAAGACAAACAACGTCTGTAGCGACCCTTTGCAGGCAGCGGAACCCCCC
ACCTGGCGACAGGTGCCTCTGCGGCCAAAAGCCACGTGTATAAGATACACCTGCAAAGGCGGCACAACCC
CAGTGCCACGTTGTGAGTTGGATAGTTGTGGAAAGAGTCAAATGGCTCTCCTCAAGCGTATTCAACAAGG
GGCTGAAGGATGCCCAGAAGGTACCCCATTGTATGGGATCTGATCTGGGGCCTCGGTGCACATGCTTTAC
ATGTGTTTAGTCGAGGTTAAAAAAACGTCTAGGCCCCCCGAACCACGGGGACGTGGTTTTCCTTTGAAAA
ACACGATGATAAGCTTGCCACAACCATGACCGAGTACAAGCCCACGGTGCGCCTCGCCACCCGCGACGAC
GTCCCCAGGGCCGTACGCACCCTCGCCGCCGCGTTCGCCGACTACCCCGCCACGCGCCACACCGTCGATC
CGGACCGCCACATCGAGCGGGTCACCGAGCTGCAAGAACTCTTCCTCACGCGCGTCGGGCTCGACATCGG
CAAGGTGTGGGTCGCGGACGACGGCGCCGCGGTGGCGGTCTGGACCACGCCGGAGAGCGTCGAAGCGGGG
GCGGTGTTCGCCGAGATCGGCCCGCGCATGGCCGAGTTGAGCGGTTCCCGGCTGGCCGCGCAGCAACAGA
TGGAAGGCCTCCTGGCGCCGCACCGGCCCAAGGAGCCCGCGTGGTTCCTGGCCACCGTCGGCGTCTCGCC
CGACCACCAGGGCAAGGGTCTGGGCAGCGCCGTCGTGCTCCCCGGAGTGGAGGCGGCCGAGCGCGCCGGG
GTGCCCGCCTTCCTGGAGACCTCCGCGCCCCGCAACCTCCCCTTCTACGAGCGGCTCGGCTTCACCGTCA
CCGCCGACGTCGAGGTGCCCGAAGGACCGCGCACCTGGTGCATGACCCGCAAGCCCGGTGCCGGATCCAT
GCCCACGCTACTGCGGGTTTATATAGACGGTCCCCACGGGATGGGGAAAACCACCACCACGCAACTGCTG
GTGGCCCTGGGTTCGCGCGACGATATCGTCTACGTACCCGAGCCGATGACTTACTGGCGGGTGCTGGGGG
CTTCCGAGACAATCGCGAACATCTACACCACACAACACCGCCTCGACCAGGGTGAGATATCGGCCGGGGA
CGCGGCGGTGGTAATGACAAGCGCCCAGATAACAATGGGCATGCCTTATGCCGTGACCGACGCCGTTCTG
GCTCCTCATATCGGGGGGGAGGCTGGGAGCTCACATGCCCCGCCCCCGGCCCTCACCCTCATCTTCGACC
GCCATCCCATCGCCGCCCTCCTGTGCTACCCGGCCGCGCGGTACCTTATGGGCAGCATGACCCCCCAGGC
CGTGCTGGCGTTCGTGGCCCTCATCCCGCCGACCTTGCCCGGCACCAACATCGTGCTTGGGGCCCTTCCG
GAGGACAGACACATCGACCGCCTGGCCAAACGCCAGCGCCCCGGCGAGCGGCTGGACCTGGCTATGCTGG
CTGCGATTCGCCGCGTTTACGGGCTACTTGCCAATACGGTGCGGTATCTGCAGTGCGGCGGGTCGTGGCG
GGAGGACTGGGGACAGCTTTCGGGGACGGCCGTGCCGCCCCAGGGTGCCGAGCCCCAGAGCAACGCGGGC
CCACGACCCCATATCGGGGACACGTTATTTACCCTGTTTCGGGCCCCCGAGTTGCTGGCCCCCAACGGCG
ACCTGTATAACGTGTTTGCCTGGGCCTTGGACGTCTTGGCCAAACGCCTCCGTTCCATGCACGTCTTTAT
CCTGGATTACGACCAATCGCCCGCCGGCTGCCGGGACGCCCTGCTGCAACTTACCTCCGGGATGGTCCAG
ACCCACGTCACCACCCCCGGCTCCATACCGACGATATGCGACCTGGCGCGCACGTTTGCCCGGGAGATGG
GGGAGGCTAACTGAGCTCTAGCTTATCGACTCGCCGATAGTGGAAACCGACGCCCCAGCACTCGTCCGAG
GGCAAAGGAATAGTCGAGAAATTGATGATCTATTAAACAATAAAGATGTCCACATGGAAGTTTTTCCTGT
CATACTTTGTTAAGAAGGGTGAGAACAGAGTACCTACATTTTGAATGGAAGGATTGGAGCTACGGGGGTG
GGGGTGGGGTGGGATTAGATAAATGCCTGCTCTTTACTGAAGGCTCTTTACTATTGCTTTATGATAATGT
TTCATAGTTGGATATCATAATTTAAACAAGCAAAACCAAATTAAGGGCCAGCTCACCCACTCATCAACTT
TATTATACAAAGTTGGCATTATAAAAAAGCATTGCTTATCAATTTGTTGCAACGAACAGGTCACTATCAG
TCAAAATAAAATCATTATTTGGAGCTCCATGGTAGCGTTAACGCGGCCGCGATATCCCCTATAGTGAGTC
GTATTACATGGTCATAGCTGTTTCCTGGCAGCTCTGGCCCGTGTCTCAAAATCTCTGATGTTACATTGCA
CAAGATAAAAATATATCATCATGAACAATAAAACTGTCTGCTTACATAAACAGTAATACAAGGGGTGTTA
TGAGCCATATTCAACGGGAAACGTCGAGGCCGCGATTAAATTCCAACATGGATGCTGATTTATATGGGTA
TAAATGGGCTCGCGATAATGTCGGGCAATCAGGTGCGACAATCTATCGCTTGTATGGGAAGCCCGATGCG
CCAGAGTTGTTTCTGAAACATGGCAAAGGTAGCGTTGCCAATGATGTTACAGATGAGATGGTCAGACTAA
ACTGGCTGACGGAATTTATGCCTCTTCCGACCATCAAGCATTTTATCCGTACTCCTGATGATGCATGGTT
ACTCACCACTGCGATCCCCGGAAAAACAGCATTCCAGGTATTAGAAGAATATCCTGATTCAGGTGAAAAT
ATTGTTGATGCGCTGGCAGTGTTCCTGCGCCGGTTGCATTCGATTCCTGTTTGTAATTGTCCTTTTAACA
GCGATCGCGTATTTCGTCTCGCTCAGGCGCAATCACGAATGAATAACGGTTTGGTTGATGCGAGTGATTT
TGATGACGAGCGTAATGGCTGGCCTGTTGAACAAGTCTGGAAAGAAATGCATAAACTTTTGCCATTCTCA
CCGGATTCAGTCGTCACTCATGGTGATTTCTCACTTGATAACCTTATTTTTGACGAGGGGAAATTAATAG
GTTGTATTGATGTTGGACGAGTCGGAATCGCAGACCGATACCAGGATCTTGCCATCCTATGGAACTGCCT
CGGTGAGTTTTCTCCTTCATTACAGAAACGGCTTTTTCAAAAATATGGTATTGATAATCCTGATATGAAT
AAATTGCAGTTTCATTTGATGCTCGATGAGTTTTTCTAATCAGAATTGGTTAATTGGTTGTAACACTGGC
AGAGCATTACGCTGACTTGACGGGACGGCGCAAGCTCATGACCAAAATCCCTTAACGTGAGTTACGCGTC
GTTCCACTGAGCGTCAGACCCCGTAGAAAAGATCAAAGGATCTTCTTGAGATCCTTTTTTTCTGCGCGTA
ATCTGCTGCTTGCAAACAAAAAAACCACCGCTACCAGCGGTGGTTTGTTTGCCGGATCAAGAGCTACCAA
CTCTTTTTCCGAAGGTAACTGGCTTCAGCAGAGCGCAGATACCAAATACTGTTCTTCTAGTGTAGCCGTA
GTTAGGCCACCACTTCAAGAACTCTGTAGCACCGCCTACATACCTCGCTCTGCTAATCCTGTTACCAGTG
GCTGCTGCCAGTGGCGATAAGTCGTGTCTTACCGGGTTGGACTCAAGACGATAGTTACCGGATAAGGCGC
AGCGGTCGGGCTGAACGGGGGGTTCGTGCACACAGCCCAGCTTGGAGCGAACGACCTACACCGAACTGAG
ATACCTACAGCGTGAGCTATGAGAAAGCGCCACGCTTCCCGAAGGGAGAAAGGCGGACAGGTATCCGGTA
AGCGGCAGGGTCGGAACAGGAGAGCGCACGAGGGAGCTTCCAGGGGGAAACGCCTGGTATCTTTATAGTC
CTGTCGGGTTTCGCCACCTCTGACTTGAGCGTCGATTTTTGTGATGCTCGTCAGGGGGGCGGAGCCTATG
GAAAAACGCCAGCAACGCGGCCTTTTTACGGTTCCTGGCCTTTTGCTGGCCTTTTGCTCACATGTT
Features (pLannotate 1.2.2; 15 found; start..end, strand, type, name):
    121..213     +  CDS            lacI (fragment): lac repressor; lacI; The lac repressor binds to the lac operator to inhibit transcription in E. coli. This inhibition can be relieved by adding lactose or isopropyl-β-D-thiogalactopyranoside (IPTG).
    268..295     -  terminator     rrnB T2 terminator: transcription terminator T2 from the E. coli rrnB gene
    427..470     +  terminator     rrnB T1 terminator: Escherichia coli rrnB; transcription terminator T1 from the E. coli rrnB gene
    517..553     -  CDS            lacZα (fragment): LacZα fragment of β-galactosidase; lacZ fragment
    624..747     -  protein_bind   attR2: mutant version of attR; recombination site for the Gateway® LR reaction LR Clonase™
    880..1342    +  misc_feature   IRES: internal ribosome entry site (IRES) of the encephalomyocarditis virus (EMCV)
   1356..1952    +  CDS            PuroR (fragment): puromycin N-acetyltransferase; pac from Streptomyces; confers resistance to puromycin
   1959..2954    +  CDS            ΔTK: truncated herpes simplex virus thymidine kinase (Salomon et al., 1995) confers sensitivity to nucleoside analogs such as acyclovir or ganciclovir
   2969..3023    +  CDS            HygR (fragment): aminoglycoside phosphotransferase from E. coli confers resistance to hygromycin
   3027..3275    +  polyA_signal   PGK poly(A) signal (fragment): mouse phosphoglycerate kinase 1 polyadenylation signal
   3285..3305    -  protein_bind   attB3: mutant version of attB; core recombination site for the Gateway® BP reaction BP Clonase™
   3296..3381    -  protein_bind   attL1 (fragment): mutant version of attL; recombination site for the Gateway® LR reaction LR Clonase™
   3418..3436    -  promoter       T7 promoter: promoter for bacteriophage T7 RNA polymerase
   3570..4379    +  CDS            KanR: aminoglycoside phosphotransferase; aph(3')-Ia; confers resistance to kanamycin in bacteria or G418 (Geneticin®) in eukaryotes
   4526..5114    +  rep_origin     ori: high-copy-number ColE1/pMB1/pBR322/pUC origin of replication
