[The description below was written by a language model from this plasmid's Addgene catalogue record and pLannotate feature annotations shown in this document.]
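Description:
pENTR-R2L3-IRESpacDeltaTKpA is a MultiSite Gateway entry clone built on the pDONR-P2rP3 backbone, carrying a promoterless selection cassette intended to be the 3' element in a multi-fragment LR assembly. It is propagated in E. coli as a high-copy plasmid through a ColE1/pUC-type origin and selected with kanamycin (KanR, aph(3')-Ia). Backbone features typical of pDONR vectors are present, including rrnB T1 and T2 transcription terminators upstream of the recombination cassette and a T7 promoter on the far side. The short lacI, lacZα and HygR hits in the annotation are only fragments and do not represent functional genes.

The insert lies between an attR2 site and a downstream site that the automated annotation labels as overlapping attB3 core and attL1 fragment. Given the plasmid name and backbone, this is most likely attL3. Within these sites, an EMCV internal ribosome entry site precedes an open reading frame in which puromycin N-acetyltransferase (pac) is followed almost immediately by a truncated herpes simplex virus thymidine kinase (ΔTK), consistent with the synthetic PacTK fusion named in the record. A mouse PGK polyadenylation signal ends the unit.

No promoter is contained in the cassette, so expression depends on the upstream elements it is joined to after recombination. The IRES then allows translation of pacΔTK from the same transcript as a preceding gene. The fusion provides positive selection with puromycin and negative selection with nucleoside analogues such as ganciclovir in mammalian cells. The record states no further application beyond supplying this cassette in Gateway entry format.
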