Addgene plasmid #139535: pENTR-R2L3-IRESpacDeltaTKpA
Purpose: Provides IRES-pacDeltaTK-pA cassette on Gateway entry vector
Depositing lab: Minoru Ko. Depositing organization: Keio University.
Backbone
  Vector backbone: pDONR-P2rP3
  Backbone size w/o insert (bp): 2618
  Vector type: Mammalian Expression
  Selectable markers: Puromycin
Growth in bacteria
  Bacterial resistance: Kanamycin, 50 μg/mL
  Growth temperature: 37°C
  Growth strain: DH5alpha
  Copy number: High Copy
Gene/Insert
  Gene/Insert name: PacTK
  Species: Synthetic
  Cloning method: Gateway Cloning
Terms and licenses: Academic/Nonprofit Terms; Industry Terms: Not Available to Industry
How to cite: pENTR-R2L3-IRESpacDeltaTKpA was a gift from Minoru Ko (Addgene plasmid # 139535 ; http://n2t.net/addgene:139535 ; RRID:Addgene_139535)
